>Addgene plasmid #35315 | pBbE7k-RFP | addgene partial sequence | sequence record 43611 | jkRFP-F 5'-tggtcactacgacgctgaag-3'
GCTGCCGGGTGCTTACAAAACCGACATCAAACTGGACATCACCTCCCACAACGAAGACTACACCATCGTT
GAACAGTACGAACGTGCTGAAGGTCGTCACTCCACCGGTGCTTAAGGATCCAAACTCGAGTAAGGATCTC
CAGGCATCAAATAAAACGAAAGGCTCAGTCGAAAGACTGGGCCTTTCGTTTTATCTGTTGTTTGTCGGTG
AACGCTCTCTACTAGAGTCACACTGGCTCACCTTCGGGTGGGCCTTTCTGCGTTTATACCTAGGGCGTTC
GGCTGCGGCGAGCGGTATCAGCTCACTCAAAGGCGGTAATACGGTTATCCACAGAATCAGGGGATAACGC
AGGAAAGAACATGTGAGCAAAAGGCCAGCAAAAGGCCAGGAACCGTAAAAAGGCCGCGTTGCTGGCGTTT
TTCCATAGGCTCCGCCCCCCTGACGAGCATCACAAAAATCGACGCTCAAGTCAGAGGTGGCGAAACCCGA
CAGGACTATAAAGATACCAGGCGTTTCCCCCTGGAAGCTCCCTCGTGCGCTCTCCTGTTCCGACCCTGCC
GCTTACCGGATACCTGTCCGCCTTTCTCCCTTCGGGAAGCGTGGCGCTTTCTCATAGCTCACGCTGTAGG
TATCTCAGTTCGGTGTAGGTCGTTCGCTCCAAGCTGGGCTGTGTGCACGAACCCCCCGTTCAGCCCGACC
GCTGCGCCTTATCCGGTAACTATCGTCTTGAGTCCAACCCGGTAAGACACGACTTATCGCCACTGGCAGC
AGCCACTGGTAACAGGATTAGCAGAGCGAGGTATG
