>Addgene plasmid #35315 | pBbE7k-RFP | addgene partial sequence | sequence record 43612 | jkRFP-R 5'-gctttggaaccgtactggaa-3'
GAACGGCAGCGGACCACCTTTGGTAACTTTCAGTTTAGCGGTCTGGGTACCTTCGTACGGACGACCTTCA
CCTTCACCTTCGATTTCGAACTCGTGACCGTTAACGGAACCTTCCATACGAACTTTGAAACGCATGAACT
CTTTGATAACGTCTTCGCTACTCGCCATATGTATATCTCCTTCTTAAAAGATCTTTTGAATTCTGAAATT
GTTATCCGCTCACAATTCCCCTATAGTGAGTCGTATTAATTTCGCGGGATCGAGATCGATCTCGATCCTC
TACGCCGGACGCATCGTGGCCGGCATCACCGGCGCCACAGGTGCGGTTGCTGGCGCCTATATCGCCGACA
TCACCGATGGGGAAGATCGGGCTCGCCACTTCGGGCTCATGAGCGCTTGTTTCGGCGTGGGTATGGTGGC
AGGCCCCGTGGCCGGGGGACTGTTGGGCGCCATCTCCTTGCATGCACCATTCCTTGCGGCGGCGGTGCTC
AACGGCCTCAACCTACTACTGGGCTGCTTCCTAATGCAGGAGTCGCATAAGGGAGAGCGTCGAGATCCCG
GACACCATCGAATGGCGCAAAACCTTTCGCGGTATGGCATGATAGCGCCCGGAAGAGAGTCAATTCAGGG
TGGTGAATGTGAAACCAGTAACGTTATACGATGTCGCAGAGTATGCCGGTGTCTCTTATCAGACCGTTTC
CCGCGTGGTGAACCAGGCCAGCCACGTTTCTGCGAAAACGCGGGAAAAAGTGGAAGCGGCGATGGCGGAG
CTGAATTACATTCCCAACCGCGTGGCACAACAACTGGCGGGCAAACAGTCGTTGCTGATTGGCGTTGCCA
CCTCCAGTCTGGCCCTGCACGCGCCGTCGCAAATTGTCGCGGCGATTAAATCTCGCGCCGATCAACTGGG
TGCCAGCGTGGTGGTGTCGA
