[The description below was written by a language model from this plasmid's Addgene catalogue record.]
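Description:
pBbE7k-RFP is a bacterial expression plasmid from the BglBrick (pBb) vector series, a modular synthetic biology platform in which the replication origin, promoter system and antibiotic marker can be combined in a standardized way. The name appears to follow that modular logic, and it matches the recorded fields: a ColE1 origin of replication, a T7 promoter and kanamycin resistance. The ColE1 origin is recorded as giving high copy number in E. coli, and the plasmid is maintained in a standard cloning strain under kanamycin selection. The backbone without insert is listed as 3596 bp.

The payload is a 678 bp synthetic red fluorescent protein (RFP) coding sequence placed under T7 promoter control and inserted by restriction enzyme cloning. Because the T7 promoter is recognized by T7 RNA polymerase rather than the host polymerase, expression of the reporter requires a host strain that supplies that polymerase; the DH5alpha strain listed for propagation does not normally supply it and so serves for maintenance rather than expression. The record does not state which regulatory components, such as a repressor gene, operator or terminators, accompany the promoter, and no feature table is provided to confirm them.

In this vector family, the RFP insert serves as a readily measured reporter for characterizing the expression behaviour of a given origin, promoter and marker combination. It also acts as a placeholder gene that can be swapped out for a gene of interest using BglBrick-style restriction cloning. The construct is therefore suited to benchmarking T7-driven expression and to use as a starting vector for building expression constructs in E. coli.
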