Addgene plasmid #35315: pBbE7k-RFP
Depositing lab: Jay Keasling. Depositing organization: University of California, Berkeley. Publication: BglBrick vectors and datasheets: A synthetic biology platform for gene expression. Lee TS, Krupa RA, Zhang F, Hajimorad M, Holtz WJ, Prasad N, Lee SK, Keasling JD. J Biol Eng. 2011 Sep 20;5:12. 10.1186/1754-1611-5-12 PubMed 21933410.
Backbone
  Vector backbone: pBb
  Backbone size w/o insert (bp): 3596
  Vector type: Bacterial Expression, Synthetic Biology
Growth in bacteria
  Bacterial resistance: Kanamycin, 50 μg/mL
  Growth temperature: 37°C
  Growth strain: DH5alpha
  Copy number: High Copy
Gene/Insert
  Gene/Insert name: RFP (alt name: JBEI Part ID: JPUB_000081)
  Species: Synthetic
  Insert size (bp): 678
  Promoter: T7
  Cloning method: Restriction Enzyme
  Sequencing primers: 5′ jkRFP-R (gctttggaaccgtactggaa); 3′ jkRFP-F (tggtcactacgacgctgaag)
Terms and licenses: Academic/Nonprofit Terms; Industry Terms: Not Available to Industry
Depositor comments: JBEI Part ID: JPUB_000081; Origin: colE1
How to cite: pBbE7k-RFP was a gift from Jay Keasling (Addgene plasmid # 35315 ; http://n2t.net/addgene:35315 ; RRID:Addgene_35315)
