LOCUS       Exported 4274 bp ds-DNA circular SYN 12-MAY-2021
DEFINITION  synthetic circular DNA
ACCESSION   .
VERSION     .
KEYWORDS    pBbE7k-RFP
SOURCE      synthetic DNA construct
  ORGANISM  synthetic DNA construct
REFERENCE   1 (bases 1 to 4274)
  AUTHORS   Lee TS, Krupa RA, Zhang F, Hajimorad M, Holtz WJ, Prasad N, Lee SK,
            Keasling JD
  TITLE     BglBrick vectors and datasheets: A synthetic biology platform for
            gene expression.
  JOURNAL   J Biol Eng. 2011 Sep 20;5:12.
  PUBMED    21933410
REFERENCE   2 (bases 1 to 4274)
  AUTHORS   .
  TITLE     Direct Submission
  JOURNAL   Exported May 12, 2021 from SnapGene Server 1.1.58
            http://www.snapgene.com
FEATURES             Location/Qualifiers
     source          1..4274
                     /organism="synthetic DNA construct"
                     /mol_type="other DNA"
     CDS             complement(8..1090)
                     /codon_start=1
                     /gene="lacI"
                     /product="lac repressor"
                     /label=lacI
                     /note="The lac repressor binds to the lac operator to
                     inhibit transcription in E. coli. This inhibition can be
                     relieved by adding lactose or
                     isopropyl-beta-D-thiogalactopyranoside (IPTG)."
                     /translation="MKPVTLYDVAEYAGVSYQTVSRVVNQASHVSAKTREKVEAAMAEL
                     NYIPNRVAQQLAGKQSLLIGVATSSLALHAPSQIVAAIKSRADQLGASVVVSMVERSGV
                     EACKAAVHNLLAQRVSGLIINYPLDDQDAIAVEAACTNVPALFLDVSDQTPINSIIFSH
                     EDGTRLGVEHLVALGHQQIALLAGPLSSVSARLRLAGWHKYLTRNQIQPIAEREGDWSA
                     MSGFQQTMQMLNEGIVPTAMLVANDQMALGAMRAITESGLRVGADISVVGYDDTEDSSC
                     YIPPLTTIKQDFRLLGQTSVDRLLQLSQGQAVKGNQLLPVSLVKRKTTLAPNTQTASPR
                     ALADSLMQLARQVSRLESGQ"
     primer_bind     1052..1071
                     /label=LacI-R
                     /note="LacI, reverse primer"
     promoter        complement(1091..1168)
                     /gene="lacI"
                     /label=lacI promoter
     primer_bind     1374..1393
                     /label=pBRrevBam
                     /note="pBR322 vectors, tet region, downstream of BamHI,
                     reverse primer"
     primer_bind     1481..1500
                     /label=T7
                     /note="T7 promoter, forward primer"
     promoter        1481..1499
                     /label=T7 promoter
                     /note="promoter for bacteriophage T7 RNA polymerase"
     protein_bind    1504..1520
                     /label=lac operator
                     /bound_moiety="lac repressor encoded by lacI"
                     /note="The lac repressor binds to the lac operator to
                     inhibit transcription in E. coli. This inhibition can be
                     relieved by adding lactose or
                     isopropyl-beta-D-thiogalactopyranoside (IPTG)."
     CDS             1561..2238
                     /codon_start=1
                     /product="monomeric derivative of DsRed (Campbell et al.,
                     2002)"
                     /label=mRFP1
                     /translation="MASSEDVIKEFMRFKVRMEGSVNGHEFEIEGEGEGRPYEGTQTAK
                     LKVTKGGPLPFAWDILSPQFQYGSKAYVKHPADIPDYLKLSFPEGFKWERVMNFEDGGV
                     VTVTQDSSLQDGEFIYKVKLRGTNFPSDGPVMQKKTMGWEASTERMYPEDGALKGEIKM
                     RLKLKDGGHYDAEVKTTYMAKKPVQLPGAYKTDIKLDITSHNEDYTIVEQYERAEGRHS
                     TGA"
     terminator      2271..2342
                     /label=rrnB T1 terminator
                     /note="transcription terminator T1 from the E. coli rrnB
                     gene"
     terminator      2358..2385
                     /label=T7Te terminator
                     /note="phage T7 early transcription terminator"
     rep_origin      complement(2543..3131)
                     /direction=LEFT
                     /label=ori
                     /note="high-copy-number ColE1/pMB1/pBR322/pUC origin of
                     replication"
     primer_bind     complement(2623..2642)
                     /label=pBR322ori-F
                     /note="pBR322 origin, forward primer"
     terminator      3219..3313
                     /label=lambda t0 terminator
                     /note="transcription terminator from phage lambda"
     CDS             complement(3344..4138)
                     /codon_start=1
                     /gene="aph(3')-II (or nptII)"
                     /product="aminoglycoside phosphotransferase from Tn5"
                     /label=NeoR/KanR
                     /note="confers resistance to neomycin, kanamycin, and G418
                     (Geneticin(R))"
                     /translation="MIEQDGLHAGSPAAWVERLFGYDWAQQTIGCSDAAVFRLSAQGRP
                     VLFVKTDLSGALNELQDEAARLSWLATTGVPCAAVLDVVTEAGRDWLLLGEVPGQDLLS
                     SHLAPAEKVSIMADAMRRLHTLDPATCPFDHQAKHRIERARTRMEAGLVDQDDLDEEHQ
                     GLAPAELFARLKARMPDGEDLVVTHGDACLPNIMVENGRFSGFIDCGRLGVADRYQDIA
                     LATRDIAEELGGEWADRFLVLYGIAAPDSQRIAFYRLLDEFF"
     primer_bind     complement(3455..3474)
                     /label=Neo-F
                     /note="Neomycin resistance gene, forward primer"
     primer_bind     4065..4084
                     /label=Neo-R
                     /note="Neomycin resistance gene, reverse primer"
ORIGIN
        1 gacgtcctca ctgcccgctt tccagtcggg aaacctgtcg tgccagctgc attaatgaat
       61 cggccaacgc gcggggagag gcggtttgcg tattgggcgc cagggtggtt tttcttttca
      121 ccagtgagac gggcaacagc tgattgccct tcaccgcctg gccctgagag agttgcagca
      181 agcggtccac gctggtttgc cccagcaggc gaaaatcctg tttgatggtg gttaacggcg
      241 ggatataaca tgagctgtct tcggtatcgt cgtatcccac taccgagatg tccgcaccaa
      301 cgcgcagccc ggactcggta atggcgcgca ttgcgcccag cgccatctga tcgttggcaa
      361 ccagcatcgc agtgggaacg atgccctcat tcagcatttg catggtttgt tgaaaaccgg
      421 acatggcact ccagtcgcct tcccgttccg ctatcggctg aatttgattg cgagtgagat
      481 atttatgcca gccagccaga cgcagacgcg ccgagacaga acttaatggg cccgctaaca
      541 gcgcgatttg ctggtgaccc aatgcgacca gatgctccac gcccagtcgc gtaccgtctt
      601 catgggagaa aataatactg ttgatgggtg tctggtcaga gacatcaaga aataacgccg
      661 gaacattagt gcaggcagct tccacagcaa tggcatcctg gtcatccagc ggatagttaa
      721 tgatcagccc actgacgcgt tgcgcgagaa gattgtgcac cgccgcttta caggcttcga
      781 cgccgcttcg ttctaccatc gacaccacca cgctggcacc cagttgatcg gcgcgagatt
      841 taatcgccgc gacaatttgc gacggcgcgt gcagggccag actggaggtg gcaacgccaa
      901 tcagcaacga ctgtttgccc gccagttgtt gtgccacgcg gttgggaatg taattcagct
      961 ccgccatcgc cgcttccact ttttcccgcg ttttcgcaga aacgtggctg gcctggttca
     1021 ccacgcggga aacggtctga taagagacac cggcatactc tgcgacatcg tataacgtta
     1081 ctggtttcac attcaccacc ctgaattgac tctcttccgg gcgctatcat gccataccgc
     1141 gaaaggtttt gcgccattcg atggtgtccg ggatctcgac gctctccctt atgcgactcc
     1201 tgcattagga agcagcccag tagtaggttg aggccgttga gcaccgccgc cgcaaggaat
     1261 ggtgcatgca aggagatggc gcccaacagt cccccggcca cggggcctgc caccataccc
     1321 acgccgaaac aagcgctcat gagcccgaag tggcgagccc gatcttcccc atcggtgatg
     1381 tcggcgatat aggcgccagc aaccgcacct gtggcgccgg tgatgccggc cacgatgcgt
     1441 ccggcgtaga ggatcgagat cgatctcgat cccgcgaaat taatacgact cactataggg
     1501 gaattgtgag cggataacaa tttcagaatt caaaagatct tttaagaagg agatatacat
     1561 atggcgagta gcgaagacgt tatcaaagag ttcatgcgtt tcaaagttcg tatggaaggt
     1621 tccgttaacg gtcacgagtt cgaaatcgaa ggtgaaggtg aaggtcgtcc gtacgaaggt
     1681 acccagaccg ctaaactgaa agttaccaaa ggtggtccgc tgccgttcgc ttgggacatc
     1741 ctgtccccgc agttccagta cggttccaaa gcttacgtta aacacccggc tgacatcccg
     1801 gactacctga aactgtcctt cccggaaggt ttcaaatggg aacgtgttat gaacttcgaa
     1861 gacggtggtg ttgttaccgt tacccaggac tcctccctgc aagacggtga gttcatctac
     1921 aaagttaaac tgcgtggtac caacttcccg tccgacggtc cggttatgca gaaaaaaacc
     1981 atgggttggg aagcttccac cgaacgtatg tacccggaag acggtgctct gaaaggtgaa
     2041 atcaaaatgc gtctgaaact gaaagacggt ggtcactacg acgctgaagt taaaaccacc
     2101 tacatggcta aaaaaccggt tcagctgccg ggtgcttaca aaaccgacat caaactggac
     2161 atcacctccc acaacgaaga ctacaccatc gttgaacagt acgaacgtgc tgaaggtcgt
     2221 cactccaccg gtgcttaagg atccaaactc gagtaaggat ctccaggcat caaataaaac
     2281 gaaaggctca gtcgaaagac tgggcctttc gttttatctg ttgtttgtcg gtgaacgctc
     2341 tctactagag tcacactggc tcaccttcgg gtgggccttt ctgcgtttat acctagggcg
     2401 ttcggctgcg gcgagcggta tcagctcact caaaggcggt aatacggtta tccacagaat
     2461 caggggataa cgcaggaaag aacatgtgag caaaaggcca gcaaaaggcc aggaaccgta
     2521 aaaaggccgc gttgctggcg tttttccata ggctccgccc ccctgacgag catcacaaaa
     2581 atcgacgctc aagtcagagg tggcgaaacc cgacaggact ataaagatac caggcgtttc
     2641 cccctggaag ctccctcgtg cgctctcctg ttccgaccct gccgcttacc ggatacctgt
     2701 ccgcctttct cccttcggga agcgtggcgc tttctcatag ctcacgctgt aggtatctca
     2761 gttcggtgta ggtcgttcgc tccaagctgg gctgtgtgca cgaacccccc gttcagcccg
     2821 accgctgcgc cttatccggt aactatcgtc ttgagtccaa cccggtaaga cacgacttat
     2881 cgccactggc agcagccact ggtaacagga ttagcagagc gaggtatgta ggcggtgcta
     2941 cagagttctt gaagtggtgg cctaactacg gctacactag aaggacagta tttggtatct
     3001 gcgctctgct gaagccagtt accttcggaa aaagagttgg tagctcttga tccggcaaac
     3061 aaaccaccgc tggtagcggt ggtttttttg tttgcaagca gcagattacg cgcagaaaaa
     3121 aaggatctca agaagatcct ttgatctttt ctacggggtc tgacgctcag tggaacgaaa
     3181 actcacgtta agggattttg gtcatgacta gtgcttggat tctcaccaat aaaaaacgcc
     3241 cggcggcaac cgagcgttct gaacaaatcc agatggagtt ctgaggtcat tactggatct
     3301 atcaacagga gtccaagcga gctctcgaac cccagagtcc cgctcagaag aactcgtcaa
     3361 gaaggcgata gaaggcgatg cgctgcgaat cgggagcggc gataccgtaa agcacgagga
     3421 agcggtcagc ccattcgccg ccaagctctt cagcaatatc acgggtagcc aacgctatgt
     3481 cctgatagcg gtccgccaca cccagccggc cacagtcgat gaatccagaa aagcggccat
     3541 tttccaccat gatattcggc aagcaggcat cgccatgggt cacgacgaga tcctcgccgt
     3601 cgggcatgcg cgccttgagc ctggcgaaca gttcggctgg cgcgagcccc tgatgctctt
     3661 cgtccagatc atcctgatcg acaagaccgg cttccatccg agtacgtgct cgctcgatgc
     3721 gatgtttcgc ttggtggtcg aatgggcagg tagccggatc aagcgtatgc agccgccgca
     3781 ttgcatcagc catgatggat actttctcgg caggagcaag gtgagatgac aggagatcct
     3841 gccccggcac ttcgcccaat agcagccagt cccttcccgc ttcagtgaca acgtcgagca
     3901 cagctgcgca aggaacgccc gtcgtggcca gccacgatag ccgcgctgcc tcgtcctgca
     3961 gttcattcag ggcaccggac aggtcggtct tgacaaaaag aaccgggcgc ccctgcgctg
     4021 acagccggaa cacggcggca tcagagcagc cgattgtctg ttgtgcccag tcatagccga
     4081 atagcctctc cacccaagcg gccggagaac ctgcgtgcaa tccatcttgt tcaatcatgc
     4141 gaaacgatcc tcatcctgtc tcttgatcag atcatgatcc cctgcgccat cagatccttg
     4201 gcggcaagaa agccatccag tttactttgc agggcttccc aaccttacca gagggcgccc
     4261 cagctggcaa ttcc
//
